Addgene plasmid #129737: Skylan-S-N1
Purpose: (Empty Backbone) A green photo-switchable fluorescent protein for super-resolution optical fluctuation imaging (SOFI)
Depositing lab: Pingyong Xu. Depositing organization: Chinese Academy of Science. Publication: Development of a reversibly switchable fluorescent protein for super-resolution optical fluctuation imaging (SOFI). Zhang X, Chen X, Zeng Z, Zhang M, Sun Y, Xi P, Peng J, Xu P. ACS Nano. 2015 Mar 24;9(3):2659-67. doi: 10.1021/nn5064387. Epub 2015 Feb 23. PubMed 25695314.
Backbone
  Vector backbone: unknown
  Vector type: Mammalian Expression
  Tag / fusion protein: Skylan-S (C terminal on backbone)
Growth in bacteria
  Bacterial resistance: Kanamycin, 50 μg/mL
  Growth temperature: 37°C
  Growth strain: DH5alpha
  Copy number: Unknown
Gene/Insert
  Cloning method: Unknown
Terms and licenses: Academic/Nonprofit Terms; Industry Terms: Not Available to Industry
Depositor comments: Skylan was generated by mutating H62S of mEos3.1
How to cite: Skylan-S-N1 was a gift from Pingyong Xu (Addgene plasmid # 129737 ; http://n2t.net/addgene:129737 ; RRID:Addgene_129737)
