[The description below was written by a language model from this plasmid's Addgene catalogue record and pLannotate feature annotations shown in this document.]
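Description:
Skylan-S-N1 is a 4,681 bp mammalian expression vector supplied as an empty backbone for making fusions to Skylan-S, a green, reversibly photoswitchable fluorescent protein. The catalogue lists the backbone as unknown. The annotated layout places a CMV enhancer and immediate early promoter upstream of a multiple cloning site, which sits directly in front of the Skylan-S coding sequence and is followed by an SV40 polyadenylation signal. A gene of interest cloned in frame into the cloning site would therefore carry Skylan-S at its C terminus, as the record states. According to the depositor, Skylan was made by introducing an H62S substitution into mEos3.1, and the annotation traces the protein's origin to the coral Lobophyllia hemprichii.

The plasmid replicates in E. coli from a high-copy ColE1/pUC-type origin and also carries an f1 origin, which allows single-stranded DNA production. One NeoR/KanR gene (Tn5 aminoglycoside phosphotransferase) serves both hosts. A bacterial bla-type promoter drives kanamycin resistance in bacteria, and the adjacent SV40 enhancer and early promoter drive the same gene in mammalian cells to allow G418 selection, with an HSV TK poly(A) signal terminating the cassette. Short fragments annotated as SV40 large T antigen, ble and bGH poly(A) are probably residual or overlapping sequence matches rather than functional elements.

The stated purpose is super-resolution optical fluctuation imaging (SOFI). Tagging a cellular protein with the photoswitchable Skylan-S supplies the fluorescence fluctuations this method analyses to resolve structures in cells beyond the diffraction limit.
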