Features (pLannotate 1.2.2; 14 found; start..end, strand, type, name):
     61..364     +  enhancer       CMV enhancer: human cytomegalovirus immediate early enhancer
    365..568     +  promoter       CMV promoter: human cytomegalovirus (CMV) immediate early promoter
    609..665     +  misc_feature   MCS: multiple cloning site
    667..1344    +  CDS            Skylan-S: Skylan-S is a photoswitchable green fluorescent protein published in 2015, derived from Lobophyllia hemprichii.
   1363..1446    +  CDS            large T antigen (fragment): large T antigen from SV40 (simian virus 40)
   1469..1590    +  polyA_signal   SV40 poly(A) signal: SV40 polyadenylation signal
   1624..2052    -  rep_origin     f1 ori (sequence partly withheld): f1 bacteriophage origin of replication; arrow indicates direction of (+) strand synthesis
   2079..2183    +  promoter       AmpR promoter: bla
   2185..2542    +  promoter       SV40 promoter: SV40 enhancer and early promoter
   2577..3371    +  CDS            NeoR/KanR: aminoglycoside phosphotransferase from Tn5; aph(3')-II (or nptII); confers resistance to neomycin, kanamycin, and G418 (Geneticin®)
   3392..3544    +  CDS            ble (fragment): BLE_KLEPN - Experimental evidence at protein level: Swiss-Prot protein existence level 1. Binding protein with a strong affinity to the bleomycin family of antibiotics. Binds to CL990; an antimitotic-antibiotic compound. From Klebsiella pneumoniae.
   3603..3650    +  polyA_signal   HSV TK poly(A) signal: herpes simplex virus thymidine kinase polyadenylation signal (Cole and Stacy, 1985)
   3741..3757    -  polyA_signal   bGH poly(A) signal (fragment): bovine growth hormone polyadenylation signal
   3979..4567    +  rep_origin     ori: high-copy-number ColE1/pMB1/pBR322/pUC origin of replication
>Addgene plasmid #129737 | Skylan-S-N1 | addgene full sequence | sequence record 254634 | Addgene NGS Result
TAGTTATTAATAGTAATCAATTACGGGGTCATTAGTTCATAGCCCATATATGGAGTTCCGCGTTACATAA
CTTACGGTAAATGGCCCGCCTGGCTGACCGCCCAACGACCCCCGCCCATTGACGTCAATAATGACGTATG
TTCCCATAGTAACGCCAATAGGGACTTTCCATTGACGTCAATGGGTGGAGTATTTACGGTAAACTGCCCA
CTTGGCAGTACATCAAGTGTATCATATGCCAAGTACGCCCCCTATTGACGTCAATGACGGTAAATGGCCC
GCCTGGCATTATGCCCAGTACATGACCTTATGGGACTTTCCTACTTGGCAGTACATCTACGTATTAGTCA
TCGCTATTACCATGGTGATGCGGTTTTGGCAGTACATCAATGGGCGTGGATAGCGGTTTGACTCACGGGG
ATTTCCAAGTCTCCACCCCATTGACGTCAATGGGAGTTTGTTTTGGCACCAAAATCAACGGGACTTTCCA
AAATGTCGTAACAACTCCGCCCCATTGACGCAAATGGGCGGTAGGCGTGTACGGTGGGAGGTCTATATAA
GCAGAGCTGGTTTAGTGAACCGTCAGATCCGCTAGCGCTACCGGACTCAGATCTCGAGCTCAAGCTTCGA
ATTCTGCAGTCGACGGTACCGCGGGCCCGGGATCCAATGAGTGCGATTAAGCCAGACATGAAGATCAAAC
TCCGTATGGAAGGCAACGTAAACGGGCACCACTTTGTGATCGACGGAGATGGTACAGGCAAGCCTTTTGA
GGGAAAACAGAGTATGGATCTTGAAGTCAAAGAGGGCGGACCTCTGCCTTTTGCCTTTGATATCCTGACC
ACTGCATTCTCCTACGGCAACAGGGTATTCGCCAAATATCCAGACAACATACAAGACTATTTTAAGCAGT
CGTTTCCTAAGGGGTATTCGTGGGAACGAAGCTTGACTTTCGAAGACGGGGGCATTTGCAACGCCAGAAA
CGACATAACAATGGAAGGGGACACTTTCTATAATAAAGTTCGATTTTATGGTACCAACTTTCCCGCCAAT
GGTCCAGTTATGCAGAAGAAGACGCTGAAATGGGAGCCCTCCACTGAGAAAATGTATGTGCGTGATGGAG
TGCTGACGGGTGATGTAGAGATGGCTTTGTTGCTTGAAGGAAATGCCCATTACCGATGTGACTTCAGAAC
TACTTACAAAGCTAAGGAGAAGGGTGTCAAGTTACCAGGCGCCCACTTTGTGGACCACTGCATTGAGATT
TTAAGCCATGACAAAGATTACAACAAGGTTAAGCTGTATGAGCATGCTGTTGCTCATTCTGGATTGCCTG
ACAATGCCAGACGATAAGCGGCCGCGACTCTAGATCATAATCAGCCATACCACATTTGTAGAGGTTTTAC
TTGCTTTAAAAAACCTCCCACACCTCCCCCTGAACCTGAAACATAAAATGAATGCAATTGTTGTTGTTAA
CTTGTTTATTGCAGCTTATAATGGTTACAAATAAAGCAATAGCATCACAAATTTCACAAATAAAGCATTT
TTTTCACTGCATTCTAGTTGTGGTTTGTCCAAACTCATCAATGTATCTTAAGGCGTAAATTGTAAGCGTT
AATATTTTGTTAAAATTCGCGTTAAATTTTTGTTAAATCAGCTCATTTTTTAACCAATAGGCCGAAATCG
GCAAAATCCCTTATAAATCAAAAGAATAGACCGAGATAGGGT
[37 nt withheld, positions 1723-1759]
AAAGAACGTGGACTCCAACGTCAAAGG
[49 nt withheld, positions 1787-1835]
T
[91 nt withheld, positions 1837-1927]
G
[124 nt withheld, positions 1929-2052]
CAGGTGGCACTTTTCGGGGAAATGTGCGCGGAACCCCTATTTGTTTATTTTTCTAAATACATTCAAATAT
GTATCCGCTCATGAGACAATAACCCTGATAAATGCTTCAATAATATTGAAAAAGGAAGAGTCCTGAGGCG
GAAAGAACCAGCTGTGGAATGTGTGTCAGTTAGGGTGTGGAAAGTCCCCAGGCTCCCCAGCAGGCAGAAG
TATGCAAAGCATGCATCTCAATTAGTCAGCAACCAGGTGTGGAAAGTCCCCAGGCTCCCCAGCAGGCAGA
AGTATGCAAAGCATGCATCTCAATTAGTCAGCAACCATAGTCCCGCCCCTAACTCCGCCCATCCCGCCCC
TAACTCCGCCCAGTTCCGCCCATTCTCCGCCCCATGGCTGACTAATTTTTTTTATTTATGCAGAGGCCGA
GGCCGCCTCGGCCTCTGAGCTATTCCAGAAGTAGTGAGGAGGCTTTTTTGGAGGCCTAGGCTTTTGCAAA
GATCGATCAAGAGACAGGATGAGGATCGTTTCGCATGATTGAACAAGATGGATTGCACGCAGGTTCTCCG
GCCGCTTGGGTGGAGAGGCTATTCGGCTATGACTGGGCACAACAGACAATCGGCTGCTCTGATGCCGCCG
TGTTCCGGCTGTCAGCGCAGGGGCGCCCGGTTCTTTTTGTCAAGACCGACCTGTCCGGTGCCCTGAATGA
ACTGCAAGACGAGGCAGCGCGGCTATCGTGGCTGGCCACGACGGGCGTTCCTTGCGCAGCTGTGCTCGAC
GTTGTCACTGAAGCGGGAAGGGACTGGCTGCTATTGGGCGAAGTGCCGGGGCAGGATCTCCTGTCATCTC
ACCTTGCTCCTGCCGAGAAAGTATCCATCATGGCTGATGCAATGCGGCGGCTGCATACGCTTGATCCGGC
TACCTGCCCATTCGACCACCAAGCGAAACATCGCATCGAGCGAGCACGTACTCGGATGGAAGCCGGTCTT
GTCGATCAGGATGATCTGGACGAAGAGCATCAGGGGCTCGCGCCAGCCGAACTGTTCGCCAGGCTCAAGG
CGAGCATGCCCGACGGCGAGGATCTCGTCGTGACCCATGGCGATGCCTGCTTGCCGAATATCATGGTGGA
AAATGGCCGCTTTTCTGGATTCATCGACTGTGGCCGGCTGGGTGTGGCGGACCGCTATCAGGACATAGCG
TTGGCTACCCGTGATATTGCTGAAGAGCTTGGCGGCGAATGGGCTGACCGCTTCCTCGTGCTTTACGGTA
TCGCCGCTCCCGATTCGCAGCGCATCGCCTTCTATCGCCTTCTTGACGAGTTCTTCTGAGCGGGACTCTG
GGGTTCGAAATGACCGACCAAGCGACGCCCAACCTGCCATCACGAGATTTCGATTCCACCGCCGCCTTCT
ATGAAAGGTTGGGCTTCGGAATCGTTTTCCGGGACGCCGGCTGGATGATCCTCCAGCGCGGGGATCTCAT
GCTGGAGTTCTTCGCCCACCCTAGGGGGAGGCTAACTGAAACACGGAAGGAGACAATACCGGAAGGAACC
CGCGCTATGACGGCAATAAAAAGACAGAATAAAACGCACGGTGTTGGGTCGTTTGTTCATAAACGCGGGG
TTCGGTCCCAGGGCTGGCACTCTGTCGATACCCCACCGAGACCCCATTGGGGCCAATACGCCCGCGTTTC
TTCCTTTTCCCCACCCCACCCCCCAAGTTCGGGTGAAGGCCCAGGGCTCGCAGCCAACGTCGGGGCGGCA
GGCCCTGCCATAGCCTCAGGTTACTCATATATACTTTAGATTGATTTAAAACTTCATTTTTAATTTAAAA
GGATCTAGGTGAAGATCCTTTTTGATAATCTCATGACCAAAATCCCTTAACGTGAGTTTTCGTTCCACTG
AGCGTCAGACCCCGTAGAAAAGATCAAAGGATCTTCTTGAGATCCTTTTTTTCTGCGCGTAATCTGCTGC
TTGCAAACAAAAAAACCACCGCTACCAGCGGTGGTTTGTTTGCCGGATCAAGAGCTACCAACTCTTTTTC
CGAAGGTAACTGGCTTCAGCAGAGCGCAGATACCAAATACTGTTCTTCTAGTGTAGCCGTAGTTAGGCCA
CCACTTCAAGAACTCTGTAGCACCGCCTACATACCTCGCTCTGCTAATCCTGTTACCAGTGGCTGCTGCC
AGTGGCGATAAGTCGTGTCTTACCGGGTTGGACTCAAGACGATAGTTACCGGATAAGGCGCAGCGGTCGG
GCTGAACGGGGGGTTCGTGCACACAGCCCAGCTTGGAGCGAACGACCTACACCGAACTGAGATACCTACA
GCGTGAGCTATGAGAAAGCGCCACGCTTCCCGAAGGGAGAAAGGCGGACAGGTATCCGGTAAGCGGCAGG
GTCGGAACAGGAGAGCGCACGAGGGAGCTTCCAGGGGGAAACGCCTGGTATCTTTATAGTCCTGTCGGGT
TTCGCCACCTCTGACTTGAGCGTCGATTTTTGTGATGCTCGTCAGGGGGGCGGAGCCTATGGAAAAACGC
CAGCAACGCGGCCTTTTTACGGTTCCTGGCCTTTTGCTGGCCTTTTGCTCACATGTTCTTTCCTGCGTTA
TCCCCTGATTCTGTGGATAACCGTATTACCGCCATGCAT
